>Addgene plasmid #116062 | CMV-TO-TEVP | addgene full sequence | sequence record 224930 | Addgene NGS Result
TGCGGTGGGCTCTATGGAGATCTATCGATGTTCTGGGGATGCGGTGGGCTCTATGGCTTCTGAGGCGGAA
AGAACCAGCTGGGGCTCTAGGGGGTATCCCC
[124 nt withheld, positions 102-225]
C
[91 nt withheld, positions 227-317]
AGGGTGATGGTTCACGTACCTAGAAGTTCCTATTCCGAAGTTCCTATTCTCTAGAAAGTATAGGAACTTC
CTTGGCCAAAAAGCCTGAACTCACCGCGACGTCTGTCGAGAAGTTTCTGATCGAAAAGTTCGACAGCGTC
TCCGACCTGATGCAGCTCTCGGAGGGCGAAGAATCTCGTGCTTTCAGCTTCGATGTAGGAGGGCGTGGAT
ATGTCCTGCGGGTAAATAGCTGCGCCGATGGTTTCTACAAAGATCGTTATGTTTATCGGCACTTTGCATC
GGCCGCGCTCCCGATTCCGGAAGTGCTTGACATTGGGGAATTCAGCGAGAGCCTGACCTATTGCATCTCC
CGCCGTGCACAGGGTGTCACGTTGCAAGACCTGCCTGAAACCGAACTGCCCGCTGTTCTGCAGCCGGTCG
CGGAGGCCATGGATGCGATCGCTGCGGCCGATCTTAGCCAGACGAGCGGGTTCGGCCCATTCGGACCGCA
AGGAATCGGTCAATACACTACATGGCGTGATTTCATATGCGCGATTGCTGATCCCCATGTGTATCACTGG
CAAACTGTGATGGACGACACCGTCAGTGCGTCCGTCGCGCAGGCTCTCGATGAGCTGATGCTTTGGGCCG
AGGACTGCCCCGAAGTCCGGCACCTCGTGCACGCGGATTTCGGCTCCAACAATGTCCTGACGGACAATGG
CCGCATAACAGCGGTCATTGACTGGAGCGAGGCGATGTTCGGGGATTCCCAATACGAGGTCGCCAACATC
TTCTTCTGGAGGCCGTGGTTGGCTTGTATGGAGCAGCAGACGCGCTACTTCGAGCGGAGGCATCCGGAGC
TTGCAGGATCGCCGCGGCTCCGGGCGTATATGCTCCGCATTGGTCTTGACCAACTCTATCAGAGCTTGGT
TGACGGCAATTTCGATGATGCAGCTTGGGCGCAGGGTCGATGCGACGCAATCGTCCGATCCGGAGCCGGG
ACTGTCGGGCGTACACAAATCGCCCGCAGAAGCGCGGCCGTCTGGACCGATGGCTGTGTAGAAGTACTCG
CCGATAGTGGAAACCGACGCCCCAGCACTCGTCCGAGGGCAAAGGAATAGCACGTACTACGAGATTTCGA
TTCCACCGCCGCCTTCTATGAAAGGTTGGGCTTCGGAATCGTTTTCCGGGACGCCGGCTGGATGATCCTC
CAGCGCGGGGATCTCATGCTGGAGTTCTTCGCCCACCCCAACTTGTTTATTGCAGCTTATAATGGTTACA
AATAAAGCAATAGCATCACAAATTTCACAAATAAAGCATTTTTTTCACTGCATTCTAGTTGTGGTTTGTC
CAAACTCATCAATGTATCTTATCATGTCTGTATACCGTCGACCTCTAGCTAGAGCTTGGCGTAATCATGG
TCATAGCTGTTTCCTGTGTGAAATTGTTATCCGCTCACAATTCCACACAACATACGAGCCGGAAGCATAA
AGTGTAAAGCCTGGGGTGCCTAATGAGTGAGCTAACTCACATTAATTGCGTTGCGCTCACTGCCCGCTTT
CCAGTCGGGAAACCTGTCGTGCCAGCTGCATTAATGAATCGGCCAACGCGCGGGGAGAGGCGGTTTGCGT
ATTGGGCGCTCTTCCGCTTCCTCGCTCACTGACTCGCTGCGCTCGGTCGTTCGGCTGCGGCGAGCGGTAT
CAGCTCACTCAAAGGCGGTAATACGGTTATCCACAGAATCAGGGGATAACGCAGGAAAGAACATGTGAGC
AAAAGGCCAGCAAAAGGCCAGGAACCGTAAAAAGGCCGCGTTGCTGGCGTTTTTCCATAGGCTCCGCCCC
CCTGACGAGCATCACAAAAATCGACGCTCAAGTCAGAGGTGGCGAAACCCGACAGGACTATAAAGATACC
AGGCGTTTCCCCCTGGAAGCTCCCTCGTGCGCTCTCCTGTTCCGACCCTGCCGCTTACCGGATACCTGTC
CGCCTTTCTCCCTTCGGGAAGCGTGGCGCTTTCTCATAGCTCACGCTGTAGGTATCTCAGTTCGGTGTAG
GTCGTTCGCTCCAAGCTGGGCTGTGTGCACGAACCCCCCGTTCAGCCCGACCGCTGCGCCTTATCCGGTA
ACTATCGTCTTGAGTCCAACCCGGTAAGACACGACTTATCGCCACTGGCAGCAGCCACTGGTAACAGGAT
TAGCAGAGCGAGGTATGTAGGCGGTGCTACAGAGTTCTTGAAGTGGTGGCCTAACTACGGCTACACTAGA
AGAACAGTATTTGGTATCTGCGCTCTGCTGAAGCCAGTTACCTTCGGAAAAAGAGTTGGTAGCTCTTGAT
CCGGCAAACAAACCACCGCTGGTAGCGGTGGTTTTTTTGTTTGCAAGCAGCAGATTACGCGCAGAAAAAA
AGGATCTCAAGAAGATCCTTTGATCTTTTCTACGGGGTCTGACGCTCAGTGGAACGAAAACTCACGTTAA
GGGATTTTGGTCATGAGATTATCAAAAAGGATCTTCACCTAGATCCTTTTAAATTAAAAATGAAGTTTTA
AATCAATCTAAAGTATATATGAGTAAACTTGGTCTGACAGTTACCAATGCTTAATCAGTGAGGCACCTAT
CTCAGCGATCTGTCTATTTCGTTCATCCATAGTTGCCTGACTCCCCGTCGTGTAGATAACTACGATACGG
GAGGGCTTACCATCTGGCCCCAGTGCTGCAATGATACCGCGAGACCCACGCTCACCGGCTCCAGATTTAT
CAGCAATAAACCAGCCAGCCGGAAGGGCCGAGCGCAGAAGTGGTCCTGCAACTTTATCCGCCTCCATCCA
GTCTATTAATTGTTGCCGGGAAGCTAGAGTAAGTAGTTCGCCAGTTAATAGTTTGCGCAACGTTGTTGCC
ATTGCTACAGGCATCGTGGTGTCACGCTCGTCGTTTGGTATGGCTTCATTCAGCTCCGGTTCCCAACGAT
CAAGGCGAGTTACATGATCCCCCATGTTGTGCAAAAAAGCGGTTAGCTCCTTCGGTCCTCCGATCGTTGT
CAGAAGTAAGTTGGCCGCAGTGTTATCACTCATGGTTATGGCAGCACTGCATAATTCTCTTACTGTCATG
CCATCCGTAAGATGCTTTTCTGTGACTGGTGAGTACTCAACCAAGTCATTCTGAGAATAGTGTATGCGGC
GACCGAGTTGCTCTTGCCCGGCGTCAATACGGGATAATACCGCGCCACATAGCAGAACTTTAAAAGTGCT
CATCATTGGAAAACGTTCTTCGGGGCGAAAACTCTCAAGGATCTTACCGCTGTTGAGATCCAGTTCGATG
TAACCCACTCGTGCACCCAACTGATCTTCAGCATCTTTTACTTTCACCAGCGTTTCTGGGTGAGCAAAAA
CAGGAAGGCAAAATGCCGCAAAAAAGGGAATAAGGGCGACACGGAAATGTTGAATACTCATACTCTTCCT
TTTTCAATATTATTGAAGCATTTATCAGGGTTATTGTCTCATGAGCGGATACATATTTGAATGTATTTAG
AAAAATAAACAAATAGGGGTTCCGCGCACATTTCCCCGAAAAGTGCCACCTGACGTCGACGGATCGGGAG
ATCTCCCGATCCCCTATGGTGCACTCTCAGTACAATCTGCTCTGATGCCGCATAGTTAAGCCAGTATCTG
CTCCCTGCTTGTGTGTTGGAGGTCGCTGAGTAGTGCGCGAGCAAAATTTAAGCTACAACAAGGCAAGGCT
TGACCGACAATTGCATGAAGAATCTGCTTAGGGTTAGGCGTTTTGCGCTGCTTCGTACGGGCCAGATATA
CGCGTTGACATTGATTATTGACTAGTTATTAATAGTAATCAATTACGGGGTCATTAGTTCATAGCCCATA
TATGGAGTTCCGCGTTACATAACTTACGGTAAATGGCCCGCCTGGCTGACCGCCCAACGACCCCCGCCCA
TTGACGTCAATAATGACGTATGTTCCCATAGTAACGCCAATAGGGACTTTCCATTGACGTCAATGGGTGG
AGTATTTACGGTAAACTGCCCACTTGGCAGTACATCAAGTGTATCATATGCCAAGTACGCCCCCTATTGA
CGTCAATGACGGTAAATGGCCCGCCTGGCATTATGCCCAGTACATGACCTTATGGGACTTTCCTACTTGG
CAGTACATCTACGTATTAGTCATCGCTATTACCATGGTGATGCGGTTTTGGCAGTACATCAATGGGCGTG
GATAGCGGTTTGACTCACGGGGATTTCCAAGTCTCCACCCCATTGACGTCAATGGGAGTTTGTTTTGGCA
CCAAAATCAACGGGACTTTCCAAAATGTCGTAACAACTCCGCCCCATTGACGCAAATGGGCGGTAGGCGT
GTACGGTGGGAGGTCTATATAAGCAGAGCTCTCCCTATCAGTGATAGAGATCTCCCTATCAGTGATAGAG
ATCGTCGACGAGCTCGTTTAGTGAACCGTCAGATCGCCTGGAGACGCCATCCACGCTGTTTTGACCTCCA
TAGAAGACACCGGGACCGATCCAGCCTCCGGACTCTAGCGTTTAAACTTAAGCTTCGCCACCATGGGATC
CGGGGAGAGTTTGTTTAAGGGGCCAAGGGACTATAACCCAATATCATCCACTATTTGCCACCTCACTAAC
GAGAGCGATGGACATACAACCTCTCTCTACGGGATAGGCTTCGGTCCTTTCATCATTACCAATAAGCATC
TGTTTCGCCGAAACAACGGTACTCTTCTGGTTCAATCTCTTCATGGTGTCTTCAAGGTGAAAAACACCAC
TACGCTTCAGCAACACCTGATTGATGGTAGGGATATGATAATTATCAGAATGCCGAAAGATTTCCCACCT
TTTCCACAGAAGCTGAAATTCAGGGAACCGCAGAGAGAGGAGAGGATTTGTTTGGTAACGACCAACTTCC
AGACGAAGAGTATGAGTTCTATGGTGTCCGACACTAGCTGCACGTTCCCCTCAAGTGATGGGATATTCTG
GAAACACTGGATACAGACTAAAGACGGACAGTGTGGAAGCCCATTGGTTTCCACCCGAGATGGTTTTATC
GTGGGTATCCATAGCGCCTCTAATTTCACAAACACGAACAACTATTTCACTTCAGTGCCCAAAAACTTTA
TGGAGCTGCTCACAAACCAAGAAGCGCAGCAGTGGGTAAGCGGTTGGAGACTTAACGCTGACTCAGTTCT
CTGGGGGGGGCACAAAGTATTCATGGTAAAGCCAGAGGAGCCATTCCAACCAGTCAAAGAAGCCACACAA
CTTATGAACAGCTAGCTCGAGGAGGGCCCGAACAAAAACTCATCTCAGAAGAGGATCTGAATAGCGCCGT
CGACCATCATCATAATCATCATTGAGTTTAAACCCGCTGATCAGCCTCGACTGTGCCTTCTAGTTGCCAG
CCATCTGTTGTTTGCCCCTCCCCCGTGCCTTCCTTGACCCTGGAAGGTGCCACTCCCACTGTCCTTTCCT
AATAAAATGAGGAAATTGCATCGCATTGTCTGAGTAGGTGTCATTCTATTCTGGGGGGTGGGGTGGGGCA
GGACAGCAAGGGGGAGGATTGGGAAGACAATAGCAGGCATGCTGGGGA
Features (pLannotate 1.2.2; 22 found; start..end, strand, type, name):
     33..56      +  polyA_signal   bGH poly(A) signal (fragment): bovine growth hormone polyadenylation signal
     60..81      +  promoter       SV40 promoter (fragment): SV40 enhancer and early promoter
    102..335     +  rep_origin     f1 ori (fragment) (sequence partly withheld): f1 bacteriophage origin of replication; arrow indicates direction of (+) strand synthesis
    340..387     +  protein_bind   FRT: FLP-mediated recombination occurs in the 8-bp core sequence TCTAGAAA (Turan and Bode, 2011). FLP recombinase from the Saccharomyces cerevisiae 2μ plasmid
    395..1417    +  CDS            HygR: aminoglycoside phosphotransferase from E. coli; aph(4)-Ia; confers resistance to hygromycin
   1427..1552    +  CDS            ble (fragment): BLE_KLEPN - Experimental evidence at protein level: Swiss-Prot protein existence level 1. Binding protein with a strong affinity to the bleomycin family of antibiotics. Binds to CL990; an antimitotic-antibiotic compound. From Klebsiella pneumoniae.
   1547..1668    +  polyA_signal   SV40 poly(A) signal: SV40 polyadenylation signal
   1741..1757    -  protein_bind   lac operator: The lac repressor binds to the lac operator to inhibit transcription in E. coli. This inhibition can be relieved by adding lactose or isopropyl-β-D-thiogalactopyranoside (IPTG). lac repressor encoded by lacI
   1765..1795    -  promoter       lac promoter: promoter for the E. coli lac operon
   1810..1831    -  protein_bind   CAP binding site: CAP binding activates transcription in the presence of cAMP. E. coli catabolite activator protein
   1844..1936    -  CDS            lacI (fragment): lac repressor; lacI; The lac repressor binds to the lac operator to inhibit transcription in E. coli. This inhibition can be relieved by adding lactose or isopropyl-β-D-thiogalactopyranoside (IPTG).
   2119..2707    -  rep_origin     ori: high-copy-number ColE1/pMB1/pBR322/pUC origin of replication
   2878..3738    -  CDS            AmpR: β-lactamase; bla; confers resistance to ampicillin, carbenicillin, and related antibiotics
   3739..3843    -  promoter       AmpR promoter: bla
   3902..3954    -  misc_feature   bom (fragment): basis of mobility region from pBR322
   4104..4483    +  enhancer       CMV enhancer: human cytomegalovirus immediate early enhancer
   4484..4687    +  promoter       CMV promoter: human cytomegalovirus (CMV) immediate early promoter
   4689..4708    +  promoter       PLtetO-1 promoter (fragment): modified phage lambda PL promoter with tet operator sites (Lutz and Bujard, 1997)
   4710..4729    +  promoter       PLtetO-1 promoter (fragment): modified phage lambda PL promoter with tet operator sites (Lutz and Bujard, 1997)
   4737..4770    +  promoter       TRE3GV promoter (fragment): 3rd-generation Tet-responsive promoter that can be activated by binding of Tet-On® 3G, optimized for retroviral and lentiviral vectors
   4869..5576    +  CDS            POLG_TEV (fragment): Experimental evidence at protein level: Swiss-Prot protein existence level 1. [Nuclear inclusion protein A]: has RNA-binding and proteolytic activities. From Tobacco etch virus (TEV).
   5688..17      +  polyA_signal   bGH poly(A) signal (across the origin): bovine growth hormone polyadenylation signal
