[The description below was written by a language model from this plasmid's Addgene catalogue record and pLannotate feature annotations shown in this document.]
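Description:
CMV-TO-TEVP is a 5,895-nt mammalian expression plasmid built on a CMV-TO-FlpIn backbone that expresses tobacco etch virus (TEV) protease. In bacteria it is maintained through a high-copy ColE1/pUC-type origin and selected with ampicillin via the β-lactamase gene. The annotation also picks up a partial f1 origin and remnants of the lac promoter/operator region, which are carry-over backbone elements.

The expression cassette consists of the human CMV immediate-early enhancer and promoter, followed directly by two short matches to tet operator-containing sequences. This fits the "TO" in the name: a CMV promoter bearing tet operators, which is constitutively active in ordinary cells but can be repressed by Tet repressor and induced with tetracycline or doxycycline in cells that express it. Downstream lies the TEVP coding sequence, annotated as the nuclear inclusion protein A protease portion of the TEV polyprotein and listed as a synthetic insert introduced by Gibson cloning. It is terminated by the bovine growth hormone polyadenylation signal. No epitope tag or reporter is annotated.

The backbone also carries an FRT site placed immediately upstream of a hygromycin resistance coding sequence with an SV40 polyadenylation signal, but with no intact promoter of its own. This is the usual Flp-In arrangement: Flp-mediated recombination into a genomic FRT landing pad places the hygromycin gene behind a resident promoter, so correctly integrated single-copy clones can be selected. The plasmid can therefore be used for transient transfection or for making stable lines. According to the record, it comes from work on programmable protein circuits in living cells and serves to supply TEV protease.
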