Addgene plasmid #116062: CMV-TO-TEVP
Purpose: Expresses TEV protease
Depositing lab: Michael Elowitz. Depositing organization: California Institute of Technology. Publication: Programmable protein circuits in living cells. Gao XJ, Chong LS, Kim MS, Elowitz MB. Science. 2018 Sep 21;361(6408):1252-1258. doi: 10.1126/science.aat5062. PubMed 30237357.
Backbone
  Vector backbone: CMV-TO-FlpIn
  Vector type: Mammalian Expression
Growth in bacteria
  Bacterial resistance: Ampicillin, 100 μg/mL
  Growth temperature: 37°C
  Growth strain: DH5alpha
  Copy number: High Copy
Gene/Insert
  Gene/Insert name: TEVP
  Species: Synthetic
  Cloning method: Gibson Cloning
Terms and licenses: Academic/Nonprofit Terms; Industry Terms: Not Available to Industry
How to cite: CMV-TO-TEVP was a gift from Michael Elowitz (Addgene plasmid # 116062 ; http://n2t.net/addgene:116062 ; RRID:Addgene_116062)
